>Addgene plasmid #111166 | RT3REN | depositor full sequence | sequence record 209062 | RT3REN sequence 7828 bps
TCCGCGTTACATAACTTACGGTAAATGGCCCGCCTGGCTGACCGCCCAACGACCCCCGCCCATTGACGTC
AATAATGACGTATGTTCCCATAGTAACGCCAATAGGGACTTTCCATTGACGTCAATGGGTGGAGTATTTA
CGGTAAACTGCCCACTTGGCAGTACATCAAGTGTATCATATGCCAAGTACGCCCCCTATTGACGTCAATG
ACGGTAAATGGCCCGCTCTGGCATTATGCCCAGTACATGACCTTATGGGACTTTCCTACTTGGCAGTACA
TCTACGTATTAGTCATCGCTATTACCATGGTGATGCGGTTTTGGCAGTACATCAATGGGCGTGGATAGCG
GTTTGACTCACGGGGATTTCCAAGTCTCCACCCCATTGACGTCAATGGGAGTTTGTTTTGGCACCAAAAT
CAACGGGACTTTCCAAAATGTCGTAACAACTCCGCCCCATTGACGCAAATGGGCGGTAGGCGTGTACGGT
GGGAGGTCTATATAAGCAGAGCTCAATAAAAGAGCCCACAACCCCTCACTCGGCGCGCCAGTCTTCCGAT
AGACTGCGTCGCCCGGGTACCCGTATTCCCAATAAAGCCTCTTGCTGTTTGCATCCGAATCGTGGTCTCG
CTGTTCCTTGGGAGGGTCTCCTCTGAGTGATTGACTACCCACGACGGGGGTCTTTCATTTGGGGGCTCGT
CCGGGATTTGGAGACCCCTGCCCAGGGACCACCGACCCACCACCGGGAGGTAAGCTGGCCAGCAACTTAT
CTGTGTCTGTCCGATTGTCTAGTGTCTATGTTTGATGTTATGCGCCTGCGTCTGTACTAGTTAGCTAACT
AGCTCTGTATCTGGCGGACCCGTGGTGGAACTGACGAGTTCTGAACACCCGGCCGCAACCCTGGGAGACG
TCCCAGGGACTTTGGGGGCCGTTTTTGTGGCCCGACCTGAGGAAGGGAGTCGATGTGGAATCCGACCCCG
TCAGGATATGTGGTTCTGGTAGGAGACGAGAACCTAAAACAGTTCCCGCCTCCGTCTGAATTTTTGCTTT
CGGTTTGGAACCGAAGCCGCGCGTCTTGTCTGCTGCAGCGCTGCAGCATCGTTCTGTGTTGTCTCTGTCT
GACTGTGTTTCTGTATTTGTCTGAAAATTAGGGCCAGACTGTTACCACTCCCTTAAGTTTGACCTTAGGT
CACTGGAAAGATGTCGAGCGGATCGCTCACAACCAGTCGGTAGATGTCAAGAAGAGACGTTGGGTTACCT
TCTGCTCTGCAGAATGGCCAACCTTTAACGTCGGATGGCCGCGAGACGGCACCTTTAACCGAGACCTCAT
CACCCAGGTTAAGATCAAGGTCTTTTCACCTGGCCCGCATGGACACCCAGACCAGGTCCCCTACATCGTG
ACCTGGGAAGCCTTGGCTTTTGACCCCCCTCCCTGGGTCAAGCCCTTTGTACACCCTAAGCCTCCGCCTC
CTCTTCCTCCATCCGCCCCGTCTCTCCCCCTTGAACCTCCTCGTTCGACCCCGCCTCGATCCTCCCTTTA
TCCAGCCCTCACTCCTTCTCTAGGCGCCGGAATTGAAGATCTGGGGGATCGATCCTCTAGATTCGAGTTT
ACTCCCTATCAGTGATAGAGAACGTATGAAGAGTTTACTCCCTATCAGTGATAGAGAACGTATGCAGACT
TTACTCCCTATCAGTGATAGAGAACGTATAAGGAGTTTACTCCCTATCAGTGATAGAGAACGTATGACCA
GTTTACTCCCTATCAGTGATAGAGAACGTATCTACAGTTTACTCCCTATCAGTGATAGAGAACGTATATC
CAGTTTACTCCCTATCAGTGATAGAGAACGTATAAGCTTTAGGCGTGTACGGTGGGCGCCTATAAAAGCA
GAGCTCGTTTAGTGAACCGTCAGATCGCCTGGAGCAATTCCACAACACTTTTGTCTTATACCAACTTTCC
GTACCACTTCCTACCCTCGTAAAGTCGAGCTTGCGTTGGATCCACCATGGCCTCCTCCGAGAACGTCATC
ACCGAGTTCATGCGCTTCAAGGTGCGCATGGAGGGCACCGTGAACGGCCACGAGTTCGAGATCGAGGGCG
AGGGCGAGGGCCGCCCCTACGAGGGCCACAACACCGTGAAGCTGAAGGTGACCAAGGGCGGCCCCCTGCC
CTTCGCCTGGGACATCCTGTCCCCCCAGTTCCAGTACGGCTCCAAGGTGTACGTGAAGCACCCCGCCGAC
ATCCCCGACTACAAGAAGCTGTCCTTCCCCGAGGGCTTCAAGTGGGAGCGCGTGATGAACTTCGAGGACG
GCGGCGTGGCGACCGTGACCCAGGACTCCTCCCTGCAGGACGGCTGCTTCATCTACAAGGTGAAGTTCAT
CGGCGTGAACTTCCCCTCCGACGGCCCCGTGATGCAGAAGAAGACCATGGGCTGGGAGGCCTCCACCGAG
CGCCTGTACCCCCGCGACGGCGTGCTGAAGGGCGAGACCCACAAGGCCCTGAAGCTGAAGGACGGCGGCC
ACTACCTGGTGGAGTTCAAGTCCATCTACATGGCCAAGAAGCCCGTGCAGCTGCCCGGCTACTACTACGT
GGACGCCAAGCTGGACATCACCTCCCACAACGAGGACTACACCATCGTGGAGCAGTACGAGCGCACCGAG
GGCCGCCACCACCTGTTCCTGTAGCGGCCGCCTCGACTAGGGATAACAGGGTAATTGTTTGAATGAGGCT
TCAGTACTTTACAGAATCGTTGCCTGCACATCTTGGAAACACTTGCTGGGATTACTTCGACTTCTTAACC
CAACAGAAGGCTCGAGAAGGTATATTGCTGTTGACAGTGAGCGCAGGAATTATAATGCTTATCTATAGTG
AAGCCACAGATGTATAGATAAGCATTATAATTCCTATGCCTACTGCCTCGGACTTCAAGGGGCTAGAATT
CGAGCAATTATCTTGTTTACTAAAACTGAATACCTTGCTATCTCTTTGATACATTTTTACAAAGCTGAAT
TAAAATGGTATAAATTAAATCACTTTTTTCAATTGACGCGTAATTCTACCGGGTAGGGGAGGCGCTTTTC
CCAAGGCAGTCTGGAGCATGCGCTTTAGCAGCCCCGCTGGGCACTTGGCGCTACACAAGTGGCCTCTGGC
CTCGCACACATTCCACATCCACCGGTAGGCGCCAACCGGCTCCGTTCTTTGGTGGCCCCTTCGCGCCACC
TTCTACTCCTCCCCTAGTCAGGAAGTTCCCCCCCGCCCCGCAGCTCGCGTCGTGCAGGACGTGACAAATG
GAAGTAGCACGTCTCACTAGTCTCGTGCAGATGGACAGCACCGCTGAGCAATGGAAGCGGGTAGGCCTTT
GGGGCAGCGGCCAATAGCAGCTTTGCTCCTTCGCTTTCTGGGCTCAGAGGCTGGGAAGGGGTGGGTCCGG
GGGCGGGCTCAGGGGCGGGCTCAGGGGCGGGGCGGGCGCCCGAAGGTCCTCCGGAGGCCCGGCATTCTGC
ACGCTTCAAAAGCGCACGTCTGCCGCGCTGTTCTCCTCTTCCTCATCTCCGGGCCTTTCGACCTGCAGCC
AATATGGGATCGGCCATTGAACAAGATGGATTGCACGCAGGTTCTCCGGCCGCTTGGGTGGAGAGGCTAT
TCGGCTATGACTGGGCACAACAGACAATCGGCTGCTCTGATGCCGCCGTGTTCCGGCTGTCAGCGCAGGG
GCGCCCGGTTCTTTTTGTCAAGACCGACCTGTCCGGTGCCCTGAATGAACTGCAGGACGAGGCAGCGCGG
CTATCGTGGCTGGCCACGACGGGCGTTCCTTGCGCAGCTGTGCTCGACGTTGTCACTGAAGCGGGAAGGG
ACTGGCTGCTATTGGGCGAAGTGCCGGGGCAGGATCTCCTGTCATCTCACCTTGCTCCTGCCGAGAAAGT
ATCCATCATGGCTGATGCAATGCGGCGGCTGCATACGCTTGATCCGGCTACCTGCCCATTCGACCACCAA
GCGAAACATCGCATCGAGCGAGCACGTACTCGGATGGAAGCCGGTCTTGTCGATCAGGATGATCTGGACG
AAGAGCATCAGGGGCTCGCGCCAGCCGAACTGTTCGCCAGGCTCAAGGCGCGCATGCCCGACGGCGAGGA
TCTCGTCGTGACCCATGGCGATGCCTGCTTGCCGAATATCATGGTGGAAAATGGCCGCTTTTCTGGATTC
ATCGACTGTGGCCGGCTGGGTGTGGCGGACCGCTATCAGGACATAGCGTTGGCTACCCGTGATATTGCTG
AAGAGCTTGGCGGCGAATGGGCTGACCGCTTCCTCGTGCTTTACGGTATCGCCGCTCCCGATTCGCAGCG
CATCGCCTTCTATCGCCTTCTTGACGAGTTCTTCTGAGGGGATCCGTCGACCTGCAGCCAAGCTTATCGA
TACCGTCGAGATATCAGTGGTCCAGGCTCTAGTTTTGACTCAACAATATCACCAGCTGAAGCCTATAGAG
TACGAGCCATAGATAAAATAAAAGATTTTATTTAGTCTCCAGAAAAAGGGGGGAATGAAAGACCCCACCT
GTAGGTTTGGCAAGCTAGCTTAAGTAACGCCATTTTGCAAGGCATGGAAAAATACATAACTGAGAATAGA
GAAGTTCAGATCAAGGTCAGGAACAGATGGAACAGGGTCGACCCTAGAGAACCATCAGATGTTTCCAGGG
TGCCCCAAGGACCTGAAATGACCCTGTGCCTTATTTGAACTAACCAATCAGTTCGCTTCTCGCTTCTGTT
CGCGCGCTTCTGCTCCCCGAGCTCAATAAAAGAGCCCACAACCCCTCACTCGGGGCGCCAGTCCTCCGAT
TGACTGAGTCGCCCGGGTACCCGTGTATCCAATAAACCCTCTTGCAGTTGCATCCGACTTGTGGTCTCGC
TGTTCCTTGGGAGGGTCTCCTCTGAGTGATTGACTACCCGTCAGCGGGGGTCTTTCATTTGGGGGCTCGT
CCGGGATCGGGAGACCCCTGCCCAGGGACCACCGACCCACCACCGGGAGGTAAGCTGGCTGCCTCGCGCG
TTTCGGTGATGACGGTGAAAACCTCTGACACATGCAGCTCCCGGAGACGGTCACAGCTTGTCTGTAAGCG
GATGCCGGGAGCAGACAAGCCCGTCAGGGCGCGTCAGCGGGTGTTGGCGGGTGTCGGGGCGCAGCCATGA
CCCAGTCACGTAGCGATAGCGGAGTGTAGATCCGGCTGTGGAATGTGTGTCAGTTAGGGTGTGGAAAGTC
CCCAGGCTCCCCAGCAGGCAGAAGTATGCAAAGCATGCATCTCAATTAGTCAGCAACCAGGTGTGGAAAG
TCCCCAGGCTCCCCAGCAGGCAGAAGTATGCAAAGCATGCATCTCAATTAGTCAGCAACCATAGTCCCGC
CCCTAACTCCGCCCATCCCGCCCCTAACTCCGCCCAGTTCCGCCCATTCTCCGCCCCATGGCTGACTAAT
TTTTTTTATTTATGCAGAGGCCGAGGCCGCCTCGGCCTCTGAGCTATTCCAGAAGTAGTGAGGAGGCTTT
TTTGGAGGCCTAGGCTTTTGCAAAAAGCTTACTGGCTTAACTATGCGGCATCAGAGCAGATTGTACTGAG
AGTGCACCATATGCGGTGTGAAATACCGCACAGATGCGTAAGGAGAAAATACCGCATCAGGCGCTCTTCC
GCTTCCTCGCTCACTGACTCGCTGCGCTCGGTCGTTCGGCTGCGGCGAGCGGTATCAGCTCACTCAAAGG
CGGTAATACGGTTATCCACAGAATCAGGGGATAACGCAGGAAAGAACATGTGAGCAAAAGGCCAGCAAAA
GGCCAGGAACCGTAAAAAGGCCGCGTTGCTGGCGTTTTTCCATAGGCTCCGCCCCCCTGACGAGCATCAC
AAAAATCGACGCTCAAGTCAGAGGTGGCGAAACCCGACAGGACTATAAAGATACCAGGCGTTTCCCCCTG
GAAGCTCCCTCGTGCGCTCTCCTGTTCCGACCCTGCCGCTTACCGGATACCTGTCCGCCTTTCTCCCTTC
GGGAAGCGTGGCGCTTTCTCATAGCTCACGCTGTAGGTATCTCAGTTCGGTGTAGGTCGTTCGCTCCAAG
CTGGGCTGTGTGCACGAACCCCCCGTTCAGCCCGACCGCTGCGCCTTATCCGGTAACTATCGTCTTGAGT
CCAACCCGGTAAGACACGACTTATCGCCACTGGCAGCAGCCACTGGTAACAGGATTAGCAGAGCGAGGTA
TGTAGGCGGTGCTACAGAGTTCTTGAAGTGGTGGCCTAACTACGGCTACACTAGAAGGACAGTATTTGGT
ATCTGCGCTCTGCTGAAGCCAGTTACCTTCGGAAAAAGAGTTGGTAGCTCTTGATCCGGCAAACAAACCA
CCGCTGGTAGCGGTGGTTTTTTTGTTTGCAAGCAGCAGATTACGCGCAGAAAAAAAGGATCTCAAGAAGA
TCCTTTGATCTTTTCTACGGGGTCTGACGCTCAGTGGAACGAAAACTCACGTTAAGGGATTTTGGTCATG
AGATTATCAAAAAGGATCTTCACCTAGATCCTTTTAAATTAAAAATGAAGTTTTAAATCAATCTAAAGTA
TATATGAGTAAACTTGGTCTGACAGTTACCAATGCTTAATCAGTGAGGCACCTATCTCAGCGATCTGTCT
ATTTCGTTCATCCATAGTTGCCTGACTCCCCGTCGTGTAGATAACTACGATACGGGAGGGCTTACCATCT
GGCCCCAGTGCTGCAATGATACCGCGAGACCCACGCTCACCGGCTCCAGATTTATCAGCAATAAACCAGC
CAGCCGGAAGGGCCGAGCGCAGAAGTGGTCCTGCAACTTTATCCGCCTCCATCCAGTCTATTAATTGTTG
CCGGGAAGCTAGAGTAAGTAGTTCGCCAGTTAATAGTTTGCGCAACGTTGTTGCCATTGCTGCAGGCATC
GTGGTGTCACGCTCGTCGTTTGGTATGGCTTCATTCAGCTCCGGTTCCCAACGATCAAGGCGAGTTACAT
GATCCCCCATGTTGTGCAAAAAAGCGGTTAGCTCCTTCGGTCCTCCGATCGTTGTCAGAAGTAAGTTGGC
CGCAGTGTTATCACTCATGGTTATGGCAGCACTGCATAATTCTCTTACTGTCATGCCATCCGTAAGATGC
TTTTCTGTGACTGGTGAGTACTCAACCAAGTCATTCTGAGAATAGTGTATGCGGCGACCGAGTTGCTCTT
GCCCGGCGTCAACACGGGATAATACCGCGCCACATAGCAGAACTTTAAAAGTGCTCATCATTGGAAAACG
TTCTTCGGGGCGAAAACTCTCAAGGATCTTACCGCTGTTGAGATCCAGTTCGATGTAACCCACTCGTGCA
CCCAACTGATCTTCAGCATCTTTTACTTTCACCAGCGTTTCTGGGTGAGCAAAAACAGGAAGGCAAAATG
CCGCAAAAAAGGGAATAAGGGCGACACGGAAATGTTGAATACTCATACTCTTCCTTTTTCAATATTATTG
AAGCATTTATCAGGGTTATTGTCTCATGAGCGGATACATATTTGAATGTATTTAGAAAAATAAACAAATA
GGGGTTCCGCGCACATTTCCCCGAAAAGTGCCACCTGACGTCTAAGAAACCATTATTATCATGACATTAA
CCTATAAAAATAGGCGTATCACGAGGCCCTTTCGTCTTCAAGAATTAGCTTGGCCATTGCATACGTTGTA
TCCATATCATAATATGTACATTTATATTGGCTCATGTCCAACATTACCGCCATGTTGACATTGATTATTG
ACTAGTTATTAATAGTAATCAATTACGGGGTCATTAGTTCATAGCCCATATATGGAGT
Features (pLannotate 1.2.2; 20 found; start..end, strand, type, name):
    310..513     +  promoter       CMV promoter: human cytomegalovirus (CMV) immediate early promoter
    514..689     +  LTR            5' LTR (truncated): truncated long terminal repeat from Moloney murine sarcoma virus
    811..1085    +  misc_feature   MESV Ψ (fragment): packaging signal of murine embryonic stem cell virus
   1152..1568    +  CDS            gag (truncated): truncated Moloney murine leukemia virus (MMLV) gag gene lacking the start codon
   1605..1983    +  promoter       TRE3G promoter: 3rd-generation Tet-responsive promoter that can be activated by binding of Tet-On® 3G
   2007..2684    +  CDS            DsRed2: improved tetrameric variant of DsRed fluorescent protein mammalian codon-optimized
   2910..3036    +  ncRNA          3' miR-30a: sequence downstream of the 71-nt precursor of the human miR-30a microRNA (Zeng et al., 2002) miRNA
   3061..3560    +  promoter       PGK promoter: mouse phosphoglycerate kinase 1 promoter
   3574..4377    +  CDS            NeoR/KanR: aminoglycoside phosphotransferase from Tn5; aph(3')-II (or nptII); confers resistance to neomycin, kanamycin, and G418 (Geneticin®)
   4399..4419    +  misc_feature   MCS (fragment): pBluescript multiple cloning site
   4420..4492    +  CDS            env (fragment): murine leukemia virus gPr80 envelope polyprotein precursor; env; proteolytically cleaved into gp70SU and p15TM subunits
   4534..4959    +  LTR            3' LTR (ΔU3): self-inactivating 3' long terminal repeat (LTR) from Moloney murine leukemia virus
   5028..5068    +  CDS            rop (fragment): Rop protein, which maintains plasmids at low copy number; rop
   5170..5208    +  misc_feature   bom (fragment): basis of mobility region from pBR322
   5225..5554    +  promoter       SV40 promoter: SV40 enhancer and early promoter
   5560..5661    +  misc_feature   bom (fragment): basis of mobility region from pBR322
   5847..6435    -  rep_origin     ori: high-copy-number ColE1/pMB1/pBR322/pUC origin of replication
   6606..7466    -  CDS            AmpR: β-lactamase; bla; confers resistance to ampicillin, carbenicillin, and related antibiotics
   7467..7571    -  promoter       AmpR promoter: bla
   7757..309     +  enhancer       CMV enhancer (across the origin): human cytomegalovirus immediate early enhancer
