>Addgene plasmid #111166 | RT3REN | addgene full sequence | sequence record 211474 | Addgene NGS Result
CCTATAAAAATAGGCGTATCACGAGGCCCTTTCGTCTTCAAGAATTAGCTTGGCCATTGCATACGTTGTA
TCCATATCATAATATGTACATTTATATTGGCTCATGTCCAACATTACCGCCATGTTGACATTGATTATTG
ACTAGTTATTAATAGTAATCAATTACGGGGTCATTAGTTCATAGCCCATATATGGAGTTCCGCGTTACAT
AACTTACGGTAAATGGCCCGCCTGGCTGACCGCCCAACGACCCCCGCCCATTGACGTCAATAATGACGTA
TGTTCCCATAGTAACGCCAATAGGGACTTTCCATTGACGTCAATGGGTGGAGTATTTACGGTAAACTGCC
CACTTGGCAGTACATCAAGTGTATCATATGCCAAGTACGCCCCCTATTGACGTCAATGACGGTAAATGGC
CCGCCTGGCATTATGCCCAGTACATGACCTTATGGGACTTTCCTACTTGGCAGTACATCTACGTATTAGT
CATCGCTATTACCATGGTGATGCGGTTTTGGCAGTACATCAATGGGCGTGGATAGCGGTTTGACTCACGG
GGATTTCCAAGTCTCCACCCCATTGACGTCAATGGGAGTTTGTTTTGGCACCAAAATCAACGGGACTTTC
CAAAATGTCGTAACAACTCCGCCCCATTGACGCAAATGGGCGGTAGGCGTGTACGGTGGGAGGTCTATAT
AAGCAGAGCTCAATAAAAGAGCCCACAACCCCTCACTCGGCGCGCCAGTCTTCCGATAGACTGCGTCGCC
CGGGTACCCGTATTCCCAATAAAGCCTCTTGCTGTTTGCATCCGAATCGTGGTCTCGCTGTTCCTTGGGA
GGGTCTCCTCTGAGTGATTGACTACCCACGACGGGGGTCTTTCATTTGGGGGCTCGTCCGGGATTTGGAG
ACCCCTGCCCAGGGACCACCGACCCACCACCGGGAGGTAAGCTGGCCAGCAACTTATCTGTGTCTGTCCG
ATTGTCTAGTGTCTATGTTTGATGTTATGCGCCTGCGTCTGTACTAGTTAGCTAACTAGCTCTGTATCTG
GCGGACCCGTGGTGGAACTGACGAGTTCTGAACACCCGGCCGCAACCCTGGGAGACGTCCCAGGGACTTT
GGGGGCCGTTTTTGTGGCCCGACCTGAGGAAGGGAGTCGATGTGGAATCCGACCCCGTCAGGATATGTGG
TTCTGGTAGGAGACGAGAACCTAAAACAGTTCCCGCCTCCGTCTGAATTTTTGCTTTCGGTTTGGAACCG
AAGCCGCGCGTCTTGTCTGCTGCAGCGCTGCAGCATCGTTCTGTGTTGTCTCTGTCTGACTGTGTTTCTG
TATTTGTCTGAAAATTAGGGCCAGACTGTTACCACTCCCTTAAGTTTGACCTTAGGTCACTGGAAAGATG
TCGAGCGGATCGCTCACAACCAGTCGGTAGATGTCAAGAAGAGACGTTGGGTTACCTTCTGCTCTGCAGA
ATGGCCAACCTTTAACGTCGGATGGCCGCGAGACGGCACCTTTAACCGAGACCTCATCACCCAGGTTAAG
ATCAAGGTCTTTTCACCTGGCCCGCATGGACACCCAGACCAGGTCCCCTACATCGTGACCTGGGAAGCCT
TGGCTTTTGACCCCCCTCCCTGGGTCAAGCCCTTTGTACACCCTAAGCCTCCGCCTCCTCTTCCTCCATC
CGCCCCGTCTCTCCCCCTTGAACCTCCTCGTTCGACCCCGCCTCGATCCTCCCTTTATCCAGCCCTCACT
CCTTCTCTAGGCGCCGGAATTGAAGATCTGGGGGATCGATCCTCTAGATTCGAGTTTACTCCCTATCAGT
GATAGAGAACGTATGAAGAGTTTACTCCCTATCAGTGATAGAGAACGTATGCAGACTTTACTCCCTATCA
GTGATAGAGAACGTATAAGGAGTTTACTCCCTATCAGTGATAGAGAACGTATGACCAGTTTACTCCCTAT
CAGTGATAGAGAACGTATCTACAGTTTACTCCCTATCAGTGATAGAGAACGTATATCCAGTTTACTCCCT
ATCAGTGATAGAGAACGTATAAGCTTTAGGCGTGTACGGTGGGCGCCTATAAAAGCAGAGCTCGTTTAGT
GAACCGTCAGATCGCCTGGAGCAATTCCACAACACTTTTGTCTTATACCAACTTTCCGTACCACTTCCTA
CCCTCGTAAAGTCGAGCTTGCGTTGGATCCACCATGGCCTCCTCCGAGAACGTCATCACCGAGTTCATGC
GCTTCAAGGTGCGCATGGAGGGCACCGTGAACGGCCACGAGTTCGAGATCGAGGGCGAGGGCGAGGGCCG
CCCCTACGAGGGCCACAACACCGTGAAGCTGAAGGTGACCAAGGGCGGCCCCCTGCCCTTCGCCTGGGAC
ATCCTGTCCCCCCAGTTCCAGTACGGCTCCAAGGTGTACGTGAAGCACCCCGCCGACATCCCCGACTACA
AGAAGCTGTCCTTCCCCGAGGGCTTCAAGTGGGAGCGCGTGATGAACTTCGAGGACGGCGGCGTGGCGAC
CGTGACCCAGGACTCCTCCCTGCAGGACGGCTGCTTCATCTACAAGGTGAAGTTCATCGGCGTGAACTTC
CCCTCCGACGGCCCCGTGATGCAGAAGAAGACCATGGGCTGGGAGGCCTCCACCGAGCGCCTGTACCCCC
GCGACGGCGTGCTGAAGGGCGAGACCCACAAGGCCCTGAAGCTGAAGGACGGCGGCCACTACCTGGTGGA
GTTCAAGTCCATCTACATGGCCAAGAAGCCCGTGCAGCTGCCCGGCTACTACTACGTGGACGCCAAGCTG
GACATCACCTCCCACAACGAGGACTACACCATCGTGGAGCAGTACGAGCGCACCGAGGGCCGCCACCACC
TGTTCCTGTAGCGGCCGCCTCGACTAGGGATAACAGGGTAATTGTTTGAATGAGGCTTCAGTACTTTACA
GAATCGTTGCCTGCACATCTTGGAAACACTTGCTGGGATTACTTCGACTTCTTAACCCAACAGAAGGCTC
GAGAAGGTATATTGCTGTTGACAGTGAGCGCAGGAATTATAATGCTTATCTATAGTGAAGCCACAGATGT
ATAGATAAGCATTATAATTCCTATGCCTACTGCCTCGGACTTCAAGGGGCTAGAATTCGAGCAATTATCT
TGTTTACTAAAACTGAATACCTTGCTATCTCTTTGATACATTTTTACAAAGCTGAATTAAAATGGTATAA
ATTAAATCACTTTTTTCAATTGACGCGTAATTCTACCGGGTAGGGGAGGCGCTTTTCCCAAGGCAGTCTG
GAGCATGCGCTTTAGCAGCCCCGCTGGGCACTTGGCGCTACACAAGTGGCCTCTGGCCTCGCACACATTC
CACATCCACCGGTAGGCGCCAACCGGCTCCGTTCTTTGGTGGCCCCTTCGCGCCACCTTCTACTCCTCCC
CTAGTCAGGAAGTTCCCCCCCGCCCCGCAGCTCGCGTCGTGCAGGACGTGACAAATGGAAGTAGCACGTC
TCACTAGTCTCGTGCAGATGGACAGCACCGCTGAGCAATGGAAGCGGGTAGGCCTTTGGGGCAGCGGCCA
ATAGCAGCTTTGCTCCTTCGCTTTCTGGGCTCAGAGGCTGGGAAGGGGTGGGTCCGGGGGCGGGCTCAGG
GGCGGGCTCAGGGGCGGGGCGGGCGCCCGAAGGTCCTCCGGAGGCCCGGCATTCTGCACGCTTCAAAAGC
GCACGTCTGCCGCGCTGTTCTCCTCTTCCTCATCTCCGGGCCTTTCGACCTGCAGCCAATATGGGATCGG
CCATTGAACAAGATGGATTGCACGCAGGTTCTCCGGCCGCTTGGGTGGAGAGGCTATTCGGCTATGACTG
GGCACAACAGACAATCGGCTGCTCTGATGCCGCCGTGTTCCGGCTGTCAGCGCAGGGGCGCCCGGTTCTT
TTTGTCAAGACCGACCTGTCCGGTGCCCTGAATGAACTGCAGGACGAGGCAGCGCGGCTATCGTGGCTGG
CCACGACGGGCGTTCCTTGCGCAGCTGTGCTCGACGTTGTCACTGAAGCGGGAAGGGACTGGCTGCTATT
GGGCGAAGTGCCGGGGCAGGATCTCCTGTCATCTCACCTTGCTCCTGCCGAGAAAGTATCCATCATGGCT
GATGCAATGCGGCGGCTGCATACGCTTGATCCGGCTACCTGCCCATTCGACCACCAAGCGAAACATCGCA
TCGAGCGAGCACGTACTCGGATGGAAGCCGGTCTTGTCGATCAGGATGATCTGGACGAAGAGCATCAGGG
GCTCGCGCCAGCCGAACTGTTCGCCAGGCTCAAGGCGCGCATGCCCGACGGCGAGGATCTCGTCGTGACC
CATGGCGATGCCTGCTTGCCGAATATCATGGTGGAAAATGGCCGCTTTTCTGGATTCATCGACTGTGGCC
GGCTGGGTGTGGCGGACCGCTATCAGGACATAGCGTTGGCTACCCGTGATATTGCTGAAGAGCTTGGCGG
CGAATGGGCTGACCGCTTCCTCGTGCTTTACGGTATCGCCGCTCCCGATTCGCAGCGCATCGCCTTCTAT
CGCCTTCTTGACGAGTTCTTCTGAGGGGATCCGTCGACCTGCAGCCAAGCTTATCGATACCGTCGAGATA
TCAGTGGTCCAGGCTCTAGTTTTGACTCAACAATATCACCAGCTGAAGCCTATAGAGTACGAGCCATAGA
TAAAATAAAAGATTTTATTTAGTCTCCAGAAAAAGGGGGGAATGAAAGACCCCACCTGTAGGTTTGGCAA
GCTAGCTTAAGTAACGCCATTTTGCAAGGCATGGAAAAATACATAACTGAGAATAGAGAAGTTCAGATCA
AGGTCAGGAACAGATGGAACAGGGTCGACCCTAGAGAACCATCAGATGTTTCCAGGGTGCCCCAAGGACC
TGAAATGACCCTGTGCCTTATTTGAACTAACCAATCAGTTCGCTTCTCGCTTCTGTTCGCGCGCTTCTGC
TCCCCGAGCTCAATAAAAGAGCCCACAACCCCTCACTCGGGGCGCCAGTCCTCCGATTGACTGAGTCGCC
CGGGTACCCGTGTATCCAATAAACCCTCTTGCAGTTGCATCCGACTTGTGGTCTCGCTGTTCCTTGGGAG
GGTCTCCTCTGAGTGATTGACTACCCGTCAGCGGGGGTCTTTCATTTGGGGGCTCGTCCGGGATCGGGAG
ACCCCTGCCCAGGGACCACCGACCCACCACCGGGAGGTAAGCTGGCTGCCTCGCGCGTTTCGGTGATGAC
GGTGAAAACCTCTGACACATGCAGCTCCCGGAGACGGTCACAGCTTGTCTGTAAGCGGATGCCGGGAGCA
GACAAGCCCGTCAGGGCGCGTCAGCGGGTGTTGGCGGGTGTCGGGGCGCAGCCATGACCCAGTCACGTAG
CGATAGCGGAGTGTAGATCCGGCTGTGGAATGTGTGTCAGTTAGGGTGTGGAAAGTCCCCAGGCTCCCCA
GCAGGCAGAAGTATGCAAAGCATGCATCTCAATTAGTCAGCAACCAGGTGTGGAAAGTCCCCAGGCTCCC
CAGCAGGCAGAAGTATGCAAAGCATGCATCTCAATTAGTCAGCAACCATAGTCCCGCCCCTAACTCCGCC
CATCCCGCCCCTAACTCCGCCCAGTTCCGCCCATTCTCCGCCCCATGGCTGACTAATTTTTTTTATTTAT
GCAGAGGCCGAGGCCGCCTCGGCCTCTGAGCTATTCCAGAAGTAGTGAGGAGGCTTTTTTGGAGGCCTAG
GCTTTTGCAAAAAGCTTACTGGCTTAACTATGCGGCATCAGAGCAGATTGTACTGAGAGTGCACCATATG
CGGTGTGAAATACCGCACAGATGCGTAAGGAGAAAATACCGCATCAGGCGCTCTTCCGCTTCCTCGCTCA
CTGACTCGCTGCGCTCGGTCGTTCGGCTGCGGCGAGCGGTATCAGCTCACTCAAAGGCGGTAATACGGTT
ATCCACAGAATCAGGGGATAACGCAGGAAAGAACATGTGAGCAAAAGGCCAGCAAAAGGCCAGGAACCGT
AAAAAGGCCGCGTTGCTGGCGTTTTTCCATAGGCTCCGCCCCCCTGACGAGCATCACAAAAATCGACGCT
CAAGTCAGAGGTGGCGAAACCCGACAGGACTATAAAGATACCAGGCGTTTCCCCCTGGAAGCTCCCTCGT
GCGCTCTCCTGTTCCGACCCTGCCGCTTACCGGATACCTGTCCGCCTTTCTCCCTTCGGGAAGCGTGGCG
CTTTCTCATAGCTCACGCTGTAGGTATCTCAGTTCGGTGTAGGTCGTTCGCTCCAAGCTGGGCTGTGTGC
ACGAACCCCCCGTTCAGCCCGACCGCTGCGCCTTATCCGGTAACTATCGTCTTGAGTCCAACCCGGTAAG
ACACGACTTATCGCCACTGGCAGCAGCCACTGGTAACAGGATTAGCAGAGCGAGGTATGTAGGCGGTGCT
ACAGAGTTCTTGAAGTGGTGGCCTAACTACGGCTACACTAGAAGGACAGTATTTGGTATCTGCGCTCTGC
TGAAGCCAGTTACCTTCGGAAAAAGAGTTGGTAGCTCTTGATCCGGCAAACAAACCACCGCTGGTAGCGG
TGGTTTTTTTGTTTGCAAGCAGCAGATTACGCGCAGAAAAAAAGGATCTCAAGAAGATCCTTTGATCTTT
TCTACGGGGTCTGACGCTCAGTGGAACGAAAACTCACGTTAAGGGATTTTGGTCATGAGATTATCAAAAA
GGATCTTCACCTAGATCCTTTTAAATTAAAAATGAAGTTTTAAATCAATCTAAAGTATATATGAGTAAAC
TTGGTCTGACAGTTACCAATGCTTAATCAGTGAGGCACCTATCTCAGCGATCTGTCTATTTCGTTCATCC
ATAGTTGCCTGACTCCCCGTCGTGTAGATAACTACGATACGGGAGGGCTTACCATCTGGCCCCAGTGCTG
CAATGATACCGCGAGACCCACGCTCACCGGCTCCAGATTTATCAGCAATAAACCAGCCAGCCGGAAGGGC
CGAGCGCAGAAGTGGTCCTGCAACTTTATCCGCCTCCATCCAGTCTATTAATTGTTGCCGGGAAGCTAGA
GTAAGTAGTTCGCCAGTTAATAGTTTGCGCAACGTTGTTGCCATTGCTGCAGGCATCGTGGTGTCACGCT
CGTCGTTTGGTATGGCTTCATTCAGCTCCGGTTCCCAACGATCAAGGCGAGTTACATGATCCCCCATGTT
GTGCAAAAAAGCGGTTAGCTCCTTCGGTCCTCCGATCGTTGTCAGAAGTAAGTTGGCCGCAGTGTTATCA
CTCATGGTTATGGCAGCACTGCATAATTCTCTTACTGTCATGCCATCCGTAAGATGCTTTTCTGTGACTG
GTGAGTACTCAACCAAGTCATTCTGAGAATAGTGTATGCGGCGACCGAGTTGCTCTTGCCCGGCGTCAAC
ACGGGATAATACCGCGCCACATAGCAGAACTTTAAAAGTGCTCATCATTGGAAAACGTTCTTCGGGGCGA
AAACTCTCAAGGATCTTACCGCTGTTGAGATCCAGTTCGATGTAACCCACTCGTGCACCCAACTGATCTT
CAGCATCTTTTACTTTCACCAGCGTTTCTGGGTGAGCAAAAACAGGAAGGCAAAATGCCGCAAAAAAGGG
AATAAGGGCGACACGGAAATGTTGAATACTCATACTCTTCCTTTTTCAATATTATTGAAGCATTTATCAG
GGTTATTGTCTCATGAGCGGATACATATTTGAATGTATTTAGAAAAATAAACAAATAGGGGTTCCGCGCA
CATTTCCCCGAAAAGTGCCACCTGACGTCTAAGAAACCATTATTATCATGACATTAA
Features (pLannotate 1.2.2; 20 found; start..end, strand, type, name):
    127..506     +  enhancer       CMV enhancer: human cytomegalovirus immediate early enhancer
    507..710     +  promoter       CMV promoter: human cytomegalovirus (CMV) immediate early promoter
    711..886     +  LTR            5' LTR (truncated): truncated long terminal repeat from Moloney murine sarcoma virus
   1008..1282    +  misc_feature   MESV Ψ (fragment): packaging signal of murine embryonic stem cell virus
   1349..1765    +  CDS            gag (truncated): truncated Moloney murine leukemia virus (MMLV) gag gene lacking the start codon
   1802..2180    +  promoter       TRE3G promoter: 3rd-generation Tet-responsive promoter that can be activated by binding of Tet-On® 3G
   2204..2881    +  CDS            DsRed2: improved tetrameric variant of DsRed fluorescent protein mammalian codon-optimized
   3107..3233    +  ncRNA          3' miR-30a: sequence downstream of the 71-nt precursor of the human miR-30a microRNA (Zeng et al., 2002) miRNA
   3258..3757    +  promoter       PGK promoter: mouse phosphoglycerate kinase 1 promoter
   3771..4574    +  CDS            NeoR/KanR: aminoglycoside phosphotransferase from Tn5; aph(3')-II (or nptII); confers resistance to neomycin, kanamycin, and G418 (Geneticin®)
   4596..4616    +  misc_feature   MCS (fragment): pBluescript multiple cloning site
   4617..4689    +  CDS            env (fragment): murine leukemia virus gPr80 envelope polyprotein precursor; env; proteolytically cleaved into gp70SU and p15TM subunits
   4731..5156    +  LTR            3' LTR (ΔU3): self-inactivating 3' long terminal repeat (LTR) from Moloney murine leukemia virus
   5225..5265    +  CDS            rop (fragment): Rop protein, which maintains plasmids at low copy number; rop
   5367..5405    +  misc_feature   bom (fragment): basis of mobility region from pBR322
   5422..5751    +  promoter       SV40 promoter: SV40 enhancer and early promoter
   5757..5858    +  misc_feature   bom (fragment): basis of mobility region from pBR322
   6044..6632    -  rep_origin     ori: high-copy-number ColE1/pMB1/pBR322/pUC origin of replication
   6803..7663    -  CDS            AmpR: β-lactamase; bla; confers resistance to ampicillin, carbenicillin, and related antibiotics
   7664..7768    -  promoter       AmpR promoter: bla
