[The description below was written by a language model from this plasmid's Addgene catalogue record and pLannotate feature annotations shown in this document.]
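Description:
RT3REN is a self-inactivating gammaretroviral vector built on the pQCXIX backbone for tetracycline-regulated, microRNA-embedded RNA interference in mammalian cells. In the plasmid, a CMV enhancer/promoter fused to a truncated 5' LTR drives transcription of the viral genome in packaging cells. A packaging signal and a truncated gag segment lacking its start codon support encapsidation. The 3' LTR carries a U3 deletion, so after reverse transcription and integration the LTRs are transcriptionally silent and expression depends on the internal promoters. The plasmid is propagated in E. coli through a ColE1/pUC-type origin with ampicillin resistance. The catalogue lists it as low copy and grown in a recombination-stable strain, which is usual for LTR-containing vectors.

The payload has two internal cassettes. The first uses the third-generation Tet-responsive promoter (T3G/TRE3G) to drive DsRed, annotated as DsRed2. This is followed on the same transcript by an shRNA embedded in the miR-E scaffold, an optimized miR-30 variant. The feature tables pick up only the 3' miR-30a flanking sequence of this scaffold. The hairpin is Ren.713; its name suggests a Renilla luciferase-targeting control, although the record does not state its target. Because reporter and hairpin share one transcript, red fluorescence marks cells in which the shRNA is induced. Induction requires a Tet transactivator such as Tet-On 3G, which this construct does not encode and which must be supplied separately. The second cassette uses the mouse PGK promoter to express the neomycin resistance gene constitutively, allowing G418 selection of transduced cells regardless of induction state. The two sequence records, about 7.8 kb each, carry the same features and differ mainly in numbering origin.
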