Addgene plasmid #111166: RT3REN
Purpose: Tet-regulated miR-E (miR-30 variant)-based RNAi with DsRed reporter
Depositing lab: Johannes Zuber. Depositing organization: Research Institute of Molecular Pathology (IMP). Publication: An optimized microRNA backbone for effective single-copy RNAi. Fellmann C, Hoffmann T, Sridhar V, Hopfgartner B, Muhar M, Roth M, Lai DY, Barbosa IA, Kwon JS, Guan Y, Sinha N, Zuber J. Cell Rep. 2013 Dec 26;5(6):1704-13. doi: 10.1016/j.celrep.2013.11.020. Epub 2013 Dec 12. PubMed 24332856.
Backbone
  Vector backbone: pQCXIX
  Vector type: Retroviral
  Selectable markers: Neomycin (select with G418)
Growth in bacteria
  Bacterial resistance: Ampicillin, 100 μg/mL
  Growth temperature: 37°C
  Growth strain: NEB Stable
  Copy number: Low Copy
Gene/Insert
  Gene/Insert name: miR-E (miR-30 variant) (alt name: dsRed-(miR-E)-PGK-Neo)
  gRNA/shRNA sequence: Ren.713
  Species: H. sapiens (human)
  Mutation: WT
  Promoter: T3G
  Cloning method: Restriction Enzyme; 5′ cloning site Unknown (unknown if destroyed); 3′ cloning site Unknown (unknown if destroyed)
  Sequencing primers: 5′ DsRed1-C
Terms and licenses: Academic/Nonprofit Terms; Industry Terms: Not Available to Industry
How to cite: RT3REN was a gift from Johannes Zuber (Addgene plasmid # 111166 ; http://n2t.net/addgene:111166 ; RRID:Addgene_111166)
